>Addgene plasmid #179289 | pGFP-HsSyx3 | addgene full sequence | sequence record 354922 | Addgene NGS Result
TTCTTGAAGACGAAAGGGCCTCGTGATACGCCTATTTTTATAGGTTAATGTCATGATAATAATGGTTTCT
TAGACGTCAGGTGGCACTTTTCGGGGAAATGTGCGCGGAACCCCTATTTGTTTATTTTTCTAAATACATT
CAAATATGTATCCGCTCATGAGACAATAACCCTGATAAATGCTTCAATAACATTGAAAAAGGAAGAGTAT
GAGTATTCAACATTTCCGTGTCGCCCTTATTCCCTTTTTTGCGGCATTTTGCCTTCCTGTTTTTGCTCAC
CCAGAAACGCTGGTGAAAGTAAAAGATGCTGAAGATCAGTTGGGTGCACGAGTGGGTTACATCGAACTGG
ATCTCAACAGCGGTAAGATCCTTGAGAGTTTTCGCCCCGAAGAACGTTTTCCAATGATGAGCACTTTTAA
AGTTCTGCTATGTGGCGCGGTATTATCCCGTGTTGACGCCGGGCAAGAGCAACTCGGTCGCCGCATACAC
TATTCTCAGAATGACTTGGTTGAGTACTCACCAGTCACAGAAAAGCATCTTACGGATGGCATGACAGTAA
GAGAATTATGCAGTGCTGCCATAACCATGAGTGATAACACTGCGGCCAACTTACTTCTGACAACGATCGG
AGGACCGAAGGAGCTAACCGCTTTTTTGCACAACATGGGGGATCATGTAACTCGCCTTGATCGTTGGGAA
CCGGAGCTGAATGAAGCCATACCAAACGACGAGCGTGACACCACGATGCCTGCAGCAATGGCAACAACGT
TGCGCAAACTATTAACTGGCGAACTACTTACTCTAGCTTCCCGGCAACAATTAATAGACTGGATGGAGGC
GGATAAAGTTGCAGGACCACTTCTGCGCTCGGCCCTTCCGGCTGGCTGGTTTATTGCTGATAAATCTGGA
GCCGGTGAGCGTGGGTCTCGCGGTATCATTGCAGCACTGGGGCCAGATGGTAAGCCCTCCCGTATCGTAG
TTATCTACACGACGGGGAGTCAGGCAACTATGGATGAACGAAATAGACAGATCGCTGAGATAGGTGCCTC
ACTGATTAAGCATTGGTAACTGTCAGACCAAGTTTACTCATATATACTTTAGATTGATTTAAAACTTCAT
TTTTAATTTAAAAGGATCTAGGTGAAGATCCTTTTTGATAATCTCATGACCAAAATCCCTTAACGTGAGT
TTTCGTTCCACTGAGCGTCAGACCCCGTAGAAAAGATCAAAGGATCTTCTTGAGATCCTTTTTTTCTGCG
CGTAATCTGCTGCTTGCAAACAAAAAAACCACCGCTACCAGCGGTGGTTTGTTTGCCGGATCAAGAGCTA
CCAACTCTTTTTCCGAAGGTAACTGGCTTCAGCAGAGCGCAGATACCAAATACTGTCCTTCTAGTGTAGC
CGTAGTTAGGCCACCACTTCAAGAACTCTGTAGCACCGCCTACATACCTCGCTCTGCTAATCCTGTTACC
AGTGGCTGCTGCCAGTGGCGATAAGTCGTGTCTTACCGGGTTGGACTCAAGACGATAGTTACCGGATAAG
GCGCAGCGGTCGGGCTGAACGGGGGGTTCGTGCACACAGCCCAGCTTGGAGCGAACGACCTACACCGAAC
TGAGATACCTACAGCGTGAGCTATGAGAAAGCGCCACGCTTCCCGAAGGGAGAAAGGCGGACAGGTATCC
GGTAAGCGGCAGGGTCGGAACAGGAGAGCGCACGAGGGAGCTTCCAGGGGGAAACGCCTGGTATCTTTAT
AGTCCTGTCGGGTTTCGCCACCTCTGACTTGAGCGTCGATTTTTGTGATGCTCGTCAGGGGGGCGGAGCC
TATGGAAAAACGCCAGCAACGCGGCCTTTTTACGGTTCCTGGCCTTTTGCTGGCCTTTTGCTCACATGTT
CTTTCCTGCGTTATCCCCTGATTCTGTGGATAACCGTATTACCGCCTTTGAGTGAGCTGATACCGCTCGC
CGCAGCCGAACGACCGAGCGCAGCGAGTCAGTGAGCGAGGAAGCGGAAGAGCGCCTGATGCGGTATTTTC
TCCTTACGCATCTGTGCGGTATTTCACACCGCAATGGTGCACTCTCAGTACAATCTGCTCTGATGCCGCA
TAGTTAAGCCAGTATACACTCCGCTATCGCTACGTGACTGGGTCATGGCTGCGCCCCGACACCCGCCAAC
ACCCGCTGACGCGCCCTGACGGGCTTGTCTGCTCCCGGCATCCGCTTACAGACAAGCTGTGACCGTCTCC
GGGAGCTGCATGTGTCAGAGGTTTTCACCGTCATCACCGAAACGCGCGAGGCAGCTGCGGTAAAGCTCAT
CAGCGTGGTCGTGAAGCGATTCACAGATGTCTGCCTGTTCATCCGCGTCCAGCTCGTTGAGTTTCTCCAG
AAGCGTTAATGTCTGGCTTCTGATAAAGCGGGCCATGTTAAGGGCGGTTTTTTCCTGTTTGGTCACTGAT
GCCTCCGTGTAAGGGGGATTTCTGTTCATGGGGGTAATGATACCGATGAAACGAGAGAGGATGCTCACGA
TACGGGTTACTGATGATGAACATGCCCGGTTACTGGAACGTTGTGAGGGTAAACAACTGGCGGTATGGAT
GCGGCGGGACCAGAGAAAAATCACTCAGGGTCAATGCCAGCGCTTCGTTAATACAGATGTAGGTGTTCCA
CAGGGTAGCCAGCAGCATCCTGCGATGCAGATCCGGAACATAATGGTGCAGGGCGCTGACTTCCGCGTTT
CCAGACTTTACGAAACACGGAAACCGAAGACCATTCATGTTGTTGCTCAGGTCGCAGACGTTTTGCAGCA
GCAGTCGCTTCACGTTCGCTCGCGTATCGGTGATTCATTCTGCTAACCAGTAAGGCAACCCCGCCAGCCT
AGCCGGGTCCTCAACGACAGGAGCACGATCATGCGCACCCGTGGCCAGGACCCAACGCTGCCCGAGATGC
GCCGCGTGCGGCTGCTGGAGATGGCGGACGCGATGGATATGTTCTGCCAAGGGTTGGTTTGCGCATTCAC
AGTTCTCCGCAAGAATTGATTGGCTCCAATTCTTGGAGTGGTGAATCCGTTAGCGAGGTGCCGCCGGCTT
CCATTCAGGTCGAGGTGGCCCGGCTCCATGCACCGCGACGCAACGCGGGGAGGCAGACAAGGTATAGGGC
GGCGCCTACAATCCATGCCAACCCGTTCCATGTGCTCGCCGAGGCGGCATAAATCGCCGTGACGATCAGC
GGTCCAATGATCGAAGTTAGGCTGGTAAGAGCCGCGAGCGATCCTTGAAGCTGTCCCTGATGGTCGTCAT
CTACCTGCCTGGACAGCATGGCCTGCAACGCGGGCATCCCGATGCCGCCGGAAGCGAGAAGAATCATAAT
GGGGAAGGCCATCCAGCCTCGCGTCGCGAACGCCAGCAAGACGTAGCCCAGCGCGTCGGCCGCCATGCCG
GCGATAATGGCCTGCTTCTCGCCGAAACGTTTGGTGGCGGGACCAGTGACGAAGGCTTGAGCGAGGGCGT
GCAAGATTCCGAATACCGCAAGCGACAGGCCGATCATCGTCGCGCTCCAGCGAAAGCGGTCCTCGCCGAA
AATGACCCAGAGCGCTGCCGGCACCTGTCCTACGAGTTGCATGATAAAGAAGACAGTCATAAGTGCGGCG
ACGATAGTCATGCCCCGCGCCCACCGGAAGGAGCTGACTGGGTTGAAGGCTCTCAAGGGCATCGGTCGAC
GCTCTCCCTTATGCGACTCCTGCATTAGGAAGCAGCCCAGTAGTAGGTTGAGGCCGTTGAGCACCGCCGC
CGCAAGGAATGGTGCATGCAAGGAGATGGCGCCCAACAGTCCCCCGGCCACGGGGCCTGCCACCATACCC
ACGCCGAAACAAGCGCTCATGAGCCCGAAGTGGCGAGCCCGATCTTCCCCATCGGTGATGTCGGCGATAT
AGGCGCCAGCAACCGCACCTGTGGCGCCGGTGATGCCGGCCACGATGCGTCCGGCGTAGAGGATCGAGAT
CTCGATCCCGCGAAATTAATACGACTCACTATAGGGAGACCACAACGGTTTCCCTCTAGTGCCGGCTCCG
GAGAGCTCTTTAATTAAGCGGCCGCCCTGCAGGACTCGAGTTCTAGAAATAATTTTGTTTAACTTTAAGA
AGGAGATATACATATGAAATCTTCTCACCATCACCATCACCATGGTTCTTCTGTGAGCAAGGGCGAGGAG
CTGTTCACCGGGGTGGTGCCCATCCTGGTCGAGCTGGACGGCGACGTAAACGGCCACAAGTTCAGCGTGC
GCGGCGAGGGCGAGGGCGATGCCACCAACGGCAAGCTGACCCTGAAGTTCATCTGCACCACCGGCAAGCT
GCCCGTGCCCTGGCCCACCCTCGTGACCACCCTGACCTACGGCGTGCAGTGCTTCAGCCGCTACCCCGAC
CACATGAAGCAGCACGACTTCTTCAAGTCCGCCATGCCCGAAGGCTACGTCCAGGAGCGCACCATCTCCT
TCAAGGACGACGGCACCTACAAGACCCGCGCCGAGGTGAAGTTCGAGGGCGACACCCTGGTGAACCGCAT
CGAGCTGAAGGGCATCGACTTCAAGGAGGACGGCAACATCCTGGGGCACAAGCTGGAGTACAACTTCAAC
AGCCACAACGTCTATATCACGGCCGACAAGCAGAAGAACGGCATCAAGGCGAACTTCAAGATCCGCCACA
ACGTCGAGGACGGCAGCGTGCAGCTCGCCGACCACTACCAGCAGAACACCCCCATCGGCGACGGCCCCGT
GCTGCTGCCCGACAACCACTACCTGAGCACCCAGTCCAAGCTGAGCAAAGACCCCAACGAGAAGCGCGAT
CACATGGTCCTGCTGGAGTTCGTGACCGCCGCCGGGATCACTCTCGGCATGGACGAGCTGTACAAGGGGA
TCGAGGAAAACCTGTACTTCCAATCCAATCAACAAGAGGCGGTGTGGGAACTGCTGCACACCGAGGCGAG
CTACATCCGTAAGCTGCGTGTGATCATTAACCTGTTCCTGTGCTGCCTGCTGAACCTGCAGGAAAGCGGC
CTGCTGTGCGAGGTTGAAGCGGAGCGTCTGTTTAGCAACATCCCGGAGATTGCGCAACTGCATCGTCGTC
TGTGGGCGAGCGTGATGGCGCCGGTTCTGGAAAAAGCGCGTCGTACCCGTGCGCTGCTGCAGCCGGGTGA
CTTCCTGAAGGGCTTCAAAATGTTTGGTAGCCTGTTTAAACCGTACATCCGTTATTGCATGGAGGAAGAG
GGCTGCATGGAGTACATGCGTGGTCTGCTGCGTGACAACGACCTGTTCCGTGCGTATATTACCTGGGCGG
AAAAGCACCCGCAGTGCCAACGTCTGAAACTGAGCGATATGCTGGCGAAGCCGCACCAACGTCTGACCAA
ATATCCGCTGCTGCTGAAAAGCGTGCTGCGTAAGACCGAAGAGCCGCGTGCGAAAGAAGCGGTGGTTGCG
ATGATCGGCAGCGTGGAGCGTTTCATTCACCACGTTAACGCGTGCATGCGTCAGCGTCAAGAACGTCAGC
GTCTGGCGGCGGTGGTTAGCCGTATCGACGCGTACGAAGTGGTTGAGAGCAGCAGCGACGAAGTTGATAA
GCTGCTGAAAGAGTTTCTGCACCTGGATCTGACCGCGCCGATTCCGGGTGCGAGCCCGGAAGAAACCCGT
CAACTGCTGCTGGAAGGCAGCCTGCGTATGAAAGAGGGTAAAGACAGCAAGATGGATGTGTATTGCTTCC
TGTTTACCGACCTGCTGCTGGTGACCAAGGCGGTTAAGAAAGCGGAACGTACCCGTGTTATCCGTCCGCC
GCTGCTGGTTGACAAAATTGTTTGCCGTGAACTGCGTGATCCGGGCAGCTTCCTGCTGATCTACCTGAAC
GAGTTTCACAGCGCGGTGGGTGCGTATACCTTTCAGGCGAGCGGTCAAGCGCTGTGCCGTGGTTGGGTTG
ACACCATTTACAACGCGCAGAACCAACTGCAACAACTGCGTGCGCAGGAACCGCCGGGTAGCCAGCAACC
GCTGCAGAGCCTGGAAGAGGAAGAGGATGAGCAAGAAGAGGAAGAGGAAGAGGAAGAAGAGGAAGAAGAA
GGCGAAGACAGCGGCACCAGCGCGGCGAGCAGCCCGACCTAATAATTGGAAGTGGATAACGGATCCGCGA
TCGCGGCGCGCCACCTGGTGGCCGGCCGGTACCACGCGTGCGCGCTGATCCGGCTGCTAACAAAGCCCGA
AAGGAAGCTGAGTTGGCTGCTGCCACCGCTGAGCAATAACTAGCATAACCCCTTGGGGCCTCTAAACGGG
TCTTGAGGGGTTTTTTGCTGAAAGGAGGAACTATATCCGGATATCCACAGGACGGGTGTGGTCGCCATGA
TCGCGTAGTCGATAGTGGCTCCAAGTAGCGAAGCGAGCAGGACTGGGCGGCGGCCAAAGCGGTCGGACAG
TGCTCCGAGAACGGGTGCGCATAGAAATTGCATCAACGCATATAGCGCTAGCAGCACGCCATAGTGACTG
GCGATGCTGTCGGAATGGACGATATCCCGCAAGAGGCCCGGCAGTACCGGCATAACCAAGCCTATGCCTA
CAGCATCCAGGGTGACGGTGCCGAGGATGACGATGAGCGCATTGTTAGATTTCATACACGGTGCCTGACT
GCGTTAGCAATTTAACTGTGATAAACTACCGCATTAAAGCTTATCGATGATAAGCTGTCAAACATGAGAA
Features (pLannotate 1.2.2; 16 found; start..end, strand, type, name):
    104..208     +  promoter       AmpR promoter: bla
    209..1069    +  CDS            AmpR: β-lactamase; bla; confers resistance to ampicillin, carbenicillin, and related antibiotics
   1240..1828    +  rep_origin     ori: high-copy-number ColE1/pMB1/pBR322/pUC origin of replication
   2014..2153    -  misc_feature   bom: basis of mobility region from pBR322
   2255..2446    -  CDS            rop: Rop protein, which maintains plasmids at low copy number; rop
   2463..2843    +  CDS            YPB1_ECOLX: Protein predicted: Swiss-Prot protein existence level 4. From Escherichia coli.
   3085..3985    -  CDS            TcR (fragment): tetracycline efflux protein; tet; confers resistance to tetracycline
   4007..4025    +  promoter       T7 promoter: promoter for bacteriophage T7 RNA polymerase
   4114..4136    +  RBS            RBS: efficient ribosome binding site from bacteriophage T7 gene 10 (Olins and Rangwala, 1989)
   4156..4173    +  CDS            6xHis: 6xHis affinity tag
   4183..4896    +  CDS            SiriusGFP: enhanced GFP (EGFP) derivative that exhibits robust folding and enhanced photostability (Zhong et al., 2019) mammalian codon-optimized
   4885..6129    +  CDS            PLEKHG5 (fragment): PKHG5_HUMAN - Also known as KIAA0720. Experimental evidence at protein level: Swiss-Prot protein existence level 1. Functions as a guanine exchange factor (GEF) for RAB26 and thus regulates autophagy of synaptic vesicles in axon terminal of motoneurons (By similarity). Involved in the control of neuronal cell differentiation (PubMed:11704860). Plays a role in angiogenesis through regulation of endothelial cells chemotaxis. Affects also the migration, adhesion, and matrix/bone degradation in macrophages and osteoclasts (PubMed:23777631). From Homo sapiens (Human).
   6213..6262    +  CDS            SET1 (fragment): solubility-enhancement tag derived from T7 phage gene 10B
   6270..6317    +  terminator     T7 terminator: transcription terminator for bacteriophage T7 RNA polymerase
   6343..6635    -  CDS            TcR (fragment): tetracycline efflux protein; tet; confers resistance to tetracycline
   6683..6711    -  promoter       tet promoter: E. coli promoter for tetracycline efflux protein gene
