[The description below was written by a language model from this plasmid's Addgene catalogue record and pLannotate feature annotations shown in this document.]
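Description:
pGFP-HsSyx3 is a bacterial expression plasmid built on the pET GFP LIC (2GFP-T) backbone for producing a fragment of human Syx (PLEKHG5, a RhoGEF also called synectin-binding guanine exchange factor) in E. coli. It is selected with ampicillin through a bla cassette and replicates from a ColE1/pBR322-type origin. The adjacent rop gene and bom region are also present, consistent with the low copy number stated in the record. The feature table also picks up split, non-functional fragments of the tetracycline resistance gene and its promoter flanking the expression cassette. These are remnants of the pBR322 ancestry of pET vectors rather than usable markers.

The expression cassette runs from a T7 promoter and the phage T7 gene 10 ribosome binding site to a T7 terminator, so transcription depends on a host that supplies T7 RNA polymerase. The open reading frame encodes an N-terminal His6 tag, a GFP (annotated by similarity as an EGFP derivative; the depositor notes four residue differences from its reference GFP), a TEV protease cleavage site, and then residues 393-792 of human Syx isoform c. The roughly 1.2 kb Syx insert is synthetic DNA codon-optimized for E. coli, and it was placed at the backbone's SspI site, which was destroyed in cloning. The short "SET1" hit just upstream of the terminator is probably an incidental match to T7-derived vector sequence rather than part of the fusion.

The His6 tag allows metal-affinity purification, GFP gives a fluorescent readout of expression and behaviour of the fusion, and TEV cleavage releases the Syx fragment from both. The associated work concerns biochemical characterization and computational simulation of Syx, a protein implicated in glioblastoma.
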