Addgene plasmid #179289: pGFP-HsSyx3
Purpose: E. coli expression plasmid (T7 promoter) for expression-optimized DNA of human Syx (aa 393-792) with N-terminal His6 + GFP + TEV protease cleavage site
Depositing lab: Debra Hansen. Depositing organization: Arizona State University. Publication: Characterization and computational simulation of human Syx, a RhoGEF implicated in glioblastoma. Boyd RJ, Olson TL, Zook JD, Stein D, Aceves M, Lin WH, Craciunescu FM, Hansen DT, Anastasiadis PZ, Singharoy A, Fromme P. FASEB J. 2022 Jul;36(7):e22378. doi: 10.1096/fj.202101808RR. PubMed 35639414.
Backbone
  Vector backbone: pET GFP LIC (2GFP-T) Addgene # 29716
  Backbone manufacturer: Addgene
  Backbone size w/o insert (bp): 5523
  Total vector size (bp): 6723
  Modifications to backbone: none
  Vector type: Bacterial Expression
Growth in bacteria
  Bacterial resistance: Ampicillin, 100 μg/mL
  Growth temperature: 37°C
  Growth strain: DH5alpha
  Copy number: Low Copy
Gene/Insert
  Gene/Insert name: Syx (alt names: synectin-binding guanine exchange factor; pleckstrin homology domain-containing family G member 5 isoform c; PLEKHG5; CMTRIC; DSMA4; GEF720; Tech)
  Species: H. sapiens (human)
  Insert size (bp): 1200
  Mutation: residues 393-792 from accession number NP_001036128.1; optimized DNA sequence
  GenBank ID: NP_001036128.1
  Promoter: T7
  Tag / fusion protein: His6 + GFP + TEV protease cleavage site (N terminal on backbone)
  Cloning method: Restriction Enzyme; 5′ cloning site SspI (destroyed during cloning); 3′ cloning site SspI (destroyed during cloning)
  Sequencing primers: 5′ EGFP-C, CATGGTCCTGCTGGAGTTCGTG; 3′ T7 Terminal, GCTAGTTATTGCTCAGCGG
Resource information
  A portion of this plasmid was derived from a plasmid made by: The insert had been ordered from GenScript as an E. coli expression-optimized synthetic DNA.
Terms and licenses: Academic/Nonprofit Terms; Industry Terms: Not Available to Industry
Depositor comments: Protein sequence is MKSS + HHHHHH + GSS + GFP (aa 3-238 of AGM20710.1 with 4 residue differences) + GIE + TEV protease cleavage (ENLYFQ*S; * = cleavage site) + N + human Syx (synectin-binding guanine exchange factor; aa 393-792 from accession number NP_001036128.1). Confers ampicillin-resistance. Backbone vector is pET GFP LIC (2GFP-T) Addgene # 29716. Construct design by Ryan Boyd and Debra T. Hansen. Cloning by Felicia M. Craciunescu. Preprint: Boyd et al., bioRxiv 2021.08.26.457821, https://doi.org/10.1101/2021.08.26.457821
How to cite: pGFP-HsSyx3 was a gift from Debra Hansen (Addgene plasmid # 179289 ; http://n2t.net/addgene:179289 ; RRID:Addgene_179289)
